Addgene plasmid #96926: FLAG-Atoh1 S325A
Purpose: Murine Atoh1 with S325A mutation
Depositing lab: Albert Edge. Depositing organization: Massachusetts Eye and Ear Infirmary. Publication: Destabilization of Atoh1 by E3 Ubiquitin Ligase Huwe1 and Casein Kinase 1 Is Essential for Normal Sensory Hair Cell Development. Cheng YF, Tong M, Edge AS. J Biol Chem. 2016 Sep 30;291(40):21096-21109. Epub 2016 Aug 19. 10.1074/jbc.M116.722124 PubMed 27542412.
Backbone
  Vector backbone: pcDNA3.1(+)
  Vector type: Mammalian Expression
  Selectable markers: Neomycin (select with G418)
Growth in bacteria
  Bacterial resistance: Ampicillin, 100 μg/mL
  Growth temperature: 37°C
  Growth strain: NEB Stable
  Copy number: Unknown
Gene/Insert
  Gene/Insert name: Atoh1
  Species: M. musculus (mouse)
  Mutation: Serine 325 changed to Alanine
  Entrez Gene: Atoh1 (a.k.a. Hath1, MATH-1, Math1, bHLHa14)
  Tag / fusion protein: 2xFLAG (N terminal on insert)
Terms and licenses: Academic/Nonprofit Terms; Industry Terms: Not Available to Industry
How to cite: FLAG-Atoh1 S325A was a gift from Albert Edge (Addgene plasmid # 96926 ; http://n2t.net/addgene:96926 ; RRID:Addgene_96926)
