[The description below was written by a language model from this plasmid's Addgene catalogue record and pLannotate feature annotations shown in this document.]
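Description:
FLAG-Atoh1 S325A is a mammalian expression plasmid built on the pcDNA3.1(+) backbone that encodes mouse Atoh1 (also known as Math1), a basic helix-loop-helix transcription factor that activates E box-dependent transcription and drives differentiation of certain neural and sensory cell types. The coding sequence carries a point mutation changing serine 325 to alanine and is fused at its N terminus to a tandem 2xFLAG epitope; the automated annotation picks this tag up only as a short fragment matching a 3xFLAG reference. Expression is driven by the human cytomegalovirus immediate early enhancer and promoter and terminated by the bovine growth hormone polyadenylation signal. A T7 promoter sits between the CMV promoter and the insert, allowing in vitro transcription or serving as a sequencing primer site. The small "HIV-1 LTR", extra SV40 promoter, ble and lacI fragments listed in the feature table are short partial matches, most likely annotation artefacts or backbone remnants rather than functional elements.

In E. coli the plasmid replicates from a high-copy ColE1/pUC-type origin and is selected with ampicillin through the β-lactamase gene; an f1 origin is also present for single-stranded DNA production. For mammalian cells, an SV40 early promoter drives the neomycin phosphotransferase gene with an SV40 polyadenylation signal, permitting G418 selection of stable transfectants. The associated publication concerns destabilization of Atoh1 by the E3 ubiquitin ligase Huwe1 and casein kinase 1 during sensory hair cell development. This suggests the non-phosphorylatable alanine substitution is meant for comparison with wild-type Atoh1 in studies of protein stability, with the FLAG tag enabling detection and immunoprecipitation, although the record itself states the purpose only as murine Atoh1 with the S325A mutation.
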