Features (pLannotate 1.2.2; 21 found; start..end, strand, type, name):
     28..80      -  misc_feature   bom (fragment): basis of mobility region from pBR322
    235..614     +  enhancer       CMV enhancer: human cytomegalovirus immediate early enhancer
    615..818     +  promoter       CMV promoter: human cytomegalovirus (CMV) immediate early promoter
    814..847     +  LTR            5' LTR (truncated) (fragment): truncated 5' long terminal repeat (LTR) from HIV-1
    863..881     +  promoter       T7 promoter: promoter for bacteriophage T7 RNA polymerase
    988..1008    +  CDS            3xFLAG (fragment): three tandem FLAG® epitope tags, followed by an enterokinase cleavage site
   1012..2061    +  CDS            Atoh1: ATOH1_MOUSE - Also known as Ath1. Experimental evidence at protein level: Swiss-Prot protein existence level 1. Transcriptional regulator. Activates E box-dependent transcription in collaboration with TCF3/E47, but the activity is completely antagonized by the negative regulator of neurogenesis HES1. Plays a role in the differentiation of subsets of neural cells by activating E box-dependent transcription. From Mus musculus (Mouse).
   2102..2326    +  polyA_signal   bGH poly(A) signal: bovine growth hormone polyadenylation signal
   2330..2351    +  promoter       SV40 promoter (fragment): SV40 enhancer and early promoter
   2372..2800    +  rep_origin     f1 ori (sequence partly withheld): f1 bacteriophage origin of replication; arrow indicates direction of (+) strand synthesis
   2814..3143    +  promoter       SV40 promoter: SV40 enhancer and early promoter
   3210..4001    +  CDS            neo: KKA2_KLEPN - Also known as kan, nptII. Experimental evidence at protein level: Swiss-Prot protein existence level 1. Resistance to kanamycin, neomycin, paromomycin, ribostamycin, butirosin and gentamicin B. From Klebsiella pneumoniae.
   4025..4183    +  CDS            ble (fragment): BLE_KLEPN - Experimental evidence at protein level: Swiss-Prot protein existence level 1. Binding protein with a strong affinity to the bleomycin family of antibiotics. Binds to CL990; an antimitotic-antibiotic compound. From Klebsiella pneumoniae.
   4178..4299    +  polyA_signal   SV40 poly(A) signal: SV40 polyadenylation signal
   4372..4388    -  protein_bind   lac operator: The lac repressor binds to the lac operator to inhibit transcription in E. coli. This inhibition can be relieved by adding lactose or isopropyl-β-D-thiogalactopyranoside (IPTG). lac repressor encoded by lacI
   4396..4426    -  promoter       lac promoter: promoter for the E. coli lac operon
   4441..4462    -  protein_bind   CAP binding site: CAP binding activates transcription in the presence of cAMP. E. coli catabolite activator protein
   4475..4567    -  CDS            lacI (fragment): lac repressor; lacI; The lac repressor binds to the lac operator to inhibit transcription in E. coli. This inhibition can be relieved by adding lactose or isopropyl-β-D-thiogalactopyranoside (IPTG).
   4750..5338    -  rep_origin     ori: high-copy-number ColE1/pMB1/pBR322/pUC origin of replication
   5509..6369    -  CDS            AmpR: β-lactamase; bla; confers resistance to ampicillin, carbenicillin, and related antibiotics
   6370..6474    -  promoter       AmpR promoter: bla
>Addgene plasmid #96926 | FLAG-Atoh1 S325A | addgene full sequence | sequence record 182266 | Addgene NGS Result
GACGGATCGGGAGATCTCCCGATCCCCTATGGTGCACTCTCAGTACAATCTGCTCTGATGCCGCATAGTT
AAGCCAGTATCTGCTCCCTGCTTGTGTGTTGGAGGTCGCTGAGTAGTGCGCGAGCAAAATTTAAGCTACA
ACAAGGCAAGGCTTGACCGACAATTGCATGAAGAATCTGCTTAGGGTTAGGCGTTTTGCGCTGCTTCGCG
ATGTACGGGCCAGATATACGCGTTGACATTGATTATTGACTAGTTATTAATAGTAATCAATTACGGGGTC
ATTAGTTCATAGCCCATATATGGAGTTCCGCGTTACATAACTTACGGTAAATGGCCCGCCTGGCTGACCG
CCCAACGACCCCCGCCCATTGACGTCAATAATGACGTATGTTCCCATAGTAACGCCAATAGGGACTTTCC
ATTGACGTCAATGGGTGGAGTATTTACGGTAAACTGCCCACTTGGCAGTACATCAAGTGTATCATATGCC
AAGTACGCCCCCTATTGACGTCAATGACGGTAAATGGCCCGCCTGGCATTATGCCCAGTACATGACCTTA
TGGGACTTTCCTACTTGGCAGTACATCTACGTATTAGTCATCGCTATTACCATGGTGATGCGGTTTTGGC
AGTACATCAATGGGCGTGGATAGCGGTTTGACTCACGGGGATTTCCAAGTCTCCACCCCATTGACGTCAA
TGGGAGTTTGTTTTGGCACCAAAATCAACGGGACTTTCCAAAATGTCGTAACAACTCCGCCCCATTGACG
CAAATGGGCGGTAGGCGTGTACGGTGGGAGGTCTATATAAGCAGAGCTCTCTGGCTAACTAGAGAACCCA
CTGCTTACTGGCTTATCGAAATTAATACGACTCACTATAGGGAGACCCAAGCTGGCTAGCGTTTAAACTT
AAGCTTGGTACCGAGCTCGGATCCACTAGTCCAGTGTGGTGGAATTCATGGACTACAAAGACGATGATGA
TAAAGATTACAAAGATGACGATGACAAGGGGTCCCGCCTGCTGCATGCAGAAGAGTGGGCTGAGGTAAAA
GAGTTGGGGGACCACCATCGCCATCCCCAGCCGCACCACGTCCCGCCGCTGACGCCACAGCCACCTGCTA
CCCTGCAGGCGAGAGACCTTCCCGTCTACCCGGCAGAACTGTCCCTCCTGGATAGCACCGACCCACGCGC
CTGGCTGACTCCCACTTTGCAGGGCCTCTGCACGGCACGCGCCGCCCAGTATCTGCTGCATTCTCCCGAG
CTGGGTGCCTCCGAGGCCGCGGCGCCCCGGGACGAGGCTGACAGCCAGGGTGAGCTGGTAAGGAGAAGCG
GCTGTGGCGGCCTCAGCAAGAGCCCCGGGCCCGTCAAAGTACGGGAACAGCTGTGCAAGCTGAAGGGTGG
GGTTGTAGTGGACGAGCTTGGCTGCAGCCGCCAGCGAGCCCCTTCCAGCAAACAGGTGAATGGGGTACAG
AAGCAAAGGAGGCTGGCAGCAAACGCAAGGGAACGGCGCAGGATGCACGGGCTGAACCACGCCTTCGACC
AGCTGCGCAACGTTATCCCGTCCTTCAACAACGACAAGAAGCTGTCCAAATATGAGACCCTACAGATGGC
CCAGATCTACATCAACGCTCTGTCGGAGTTGCTGCAGACTCCCAATGTCGGAGAGCAACCGCCGCCGCCC
ACAGCTTCCTGCAAAAATGACCACCATCACCTTCGCACCGCCTCCTCCTATGAAGGAGGTGCGGGCGCCT
CTGCGGTAGCTGGGGCTCAGCCAGCCCCGGGAGGGGGCCCGAGACCTACCCCGCCCGGGCCTTGCCGGAC
TCGCTTCTCAGGCCCAGCTTCCTCTGGGGGTTACTCGGTGCAGCTGGACGCTTTGCACTTCCCAGCCTTC
GAGGACAGGGCCCTAACAGCGATGATGGCACAGAAGGACCTGTCGCCTTCGCTGCCCGGGGGCATCCTGC
AGCCTGTACAGGAGGACAACGCCAAAACATCTCCCAGATCCCACAGAAGTGACGGAGAGTTTTCCCCCCA
CTCTCATTACAGTGACTCTGATGAGGCCAGTTAGTCTAGAGGGCCCGTTTAAACCCGCTGATCAGCCTCG
ACTGTGCCTTCTAGTTGCCAGCCATCTGTTGTTTGCCCCTCCCCCGTGCCTTCCTTGACCCTGGAAGGTG
CCACTCCCACTGTCCTTTCCTAATAAAATGAGGAAATTGCATCGCATTGTCTGAGTAGGTGTCATTCTAT
TCTGGGGGGTGGGGTGGGGCAGGACAGCAAGGGGGAGGATTGGGAAGACAATAGCAGGCATGCTGGGGAT
GCGGTGGGCTCTATGGCTTCTGAGGCGGAAAGAACCAGCTGGGGCTCTAGGGGGTATCCCC
[124 nt withheld, positions 2372-2495]
C
[91 nt withheld, positions 2497-2587]
A
[49 nt withheld, positions 2589-2637]
CCTTTGACGTTGGAGTCCACGTTCTTT
[37 nt withheld, positions 2665-2701]
ACCCTATCTCGGTCTATTCTTTTGATTTATAAGGGATTTTGCCGATTTCGGCCTATTGGTTAAAAAATGA
GCTGATTTAACAAAAATTTAACGCGAATTAATTCTGTGGAATGTGTGTCAGTTAGGGTGTGGAAAGTCCC
CAGGCTCCCCAGCAGGCAGAAGTATGCAAAGCATGCATCTCAATTAGTCAGCAACCAGGTGTGGAAAGTC
CCCAGGCTCCCCAGCAGGCAGAAGTATGCAAAGCATGCATCTCAATTAGTCAGCAACCATAGTCCCGCCC
CTAACTCCGCCCATCCCGCCCCTAACTCCGCCCAGTTCCGCCCATTCTCCGCCCCATGGCTGACTAATTT
TTTTTATTTATGCAGAGGCCGAGGCCGCCTCTGCCTCTGAGCTATTCCAGAAGTAGTGAGGAGGCTTTTT
TGGAGGCCTAGGCTTTTGCAAAAAGCTCCCGGGAGCTTGTATATCCATTTTCGGATCTGATCAAGAGACA
GGATGAGGATCGTTTCGCATGATTGAACAAGATGGATTGCACGCAGGTTCTCCGGCCGCTTGGGTGGAGA
GGCTATTCGGCTATGACTGGGCACAACAGACAATCGGCTGCTCTGATGCCGCCGTGTTCCGGCTGTCAGC
GCAGGGGCGCCCGGTTCTTTTTGTCAAGACCGACCTGTCCGGTGCCCTGAATGAACTGCAGGACGAGGCA
GCGCGGCTATCGTGGCTGGCCACGACGGGCGTTCCTTGCGCAGCTGTGCTCGACGTTGTCACTGAAGCGG
GAAGGGACTGGCTGCTATTGGGCGAAGTGCCGGGGCAGGATCTCCTGTCATCTCACCTTGCTCCTGCCGA
GAAAGTATCCATCATGGCTGATGCAATGCGGCGGCTGCATACGCTTGATCCGGCTACCTGCCCATTCGAC
CACCAAGCGAAACATCGCATCGAGCGAGCACGTACTCGGATGGAAGCCGGTCTTGTCGATCAGGATGATC
TGGACGAAGAGCATCAGGGGCTCGCGCCAGCCGAACTGTTCGCCAGGCTCAAGGCGCGCATGCCCGACGG
CGAGGATCTCGTCGTGACCCATGGCGATGCCTGCTTGCCGAATATCATGGTGGAAAATGGCCGCTTTTCT
GGATTCATCGACTGTGGCCGGCTGGGTGTGGCGGACCGCTATCAGGACATAGCGTTGGCTACCCGTGATA
TTGCTGAAGAGCTTGGCGGCGAATGGGCTGACCGCTTCCTCGTGCTTTACGGTATCGCCGCTCCCGATTC
GCAGCGCATCGCCTTCTATCGCCTTCTTGACGAGTTCTTCTGAGCGGGACTCTGGGGTTCGAAATGACCG
ACCAAGCGACGCCCAACCTGCCATCACGAGATTTCGATTCCACCGCCGCCTTCTATGAAAGGTTGGGCTT
CGGAATCGTTTTCCGGGACGCCGGCTGGATGATCCTCCAGCGCGGGGATCTCATGCTGGAGTTCTTCGCC
CACCCCAACTTGTTTATTGCAGCTTATAATGGTTACAAATAAAGCAATAGCATCACAAATTTCACAAATA
AAGCATTTTTTTCACTGCATTCTAGTTGTGGTTTGTCCAAACTCATCAATGTATCTTATCATGTCTGTAT
ACCGTCGACCTCTAGCTAGAGCTTGGCGTAATCATGGTCATAGCTGTTTCCTGTGTGAAATTGTTATCCG
CTCACAATTCCACACAACATACGAGCCGGAAGCATAAAGTGTAAAGCCTGGGGTGCCTAATGAGTGAGCT
AACTCACATTAATTGCGTTGCGCTCACTGCCCGCTTTCCAGTCGGGAAACCTGTCGTGCCAGCTGCATTA
ATGAATCGGCCAACGCGCGGGGAGAGGCGGTTTGCGTATTGGGCGCTCTTCCGCTTCCTCGCTCACTGAC
TCGCTGCGCTCGGTCGTTCGGCTGCGGCGAGCGGTATCAGCTCACTCAAAGGCGGTAATACGGTTATCCA
CAGAATCAGGGGATAACGCAGGAAAGAACATGTGAGCAAAAGGCCAGCAAAAGGCCAGGAACCGTAAAAA
GGCCGCGTTGCTGGCGTTTTTCCATAGGCTCCGCCCCCCTGACGAGCATCACAAAAATCGACGCTCAAGT
CAGAGGTGGCGAAACCCGACAGGACTATAAAGATACCAGGCGTTTCCCCCTGGAAGCTCCCTCGTGCGCT
CTCCTGTTCCGACCCTGCCGCTTACCGGATACCTGTCCGCCTTTCTCCCTTCGGGAAGCGTGGCGCTTTC
TCATAGCTCACGCTGTAGGTATCTCAGTTCGGTGTAGGTCGTTCGCTCCAAGCTGGGCTGTGTGCACGAA
CCCCCCGTTCAGCCCGACCGCTGCGCCTTATCCGGTAACTATCGTCTTGAGTCCAACCCGGTAAGACACG
ACTTATCGCCACTGGCAGCAGCCACTGGTAACAGGATTAGCAGAGCGAGGTATGTAGGCGGTGCTACAGA
GTTCTTGAAGTGGTGGCCTAACTACGGCTACACTAGAAGAACAGTATTTGGTATCTGCGCTCTGCTGAAG
CCAGTTACCTTCGGAAAAAGAGTTGGTAGCTCTTGATCCGGCAAACAAACCACCGCTGGTAGCGGTGGTT
TTTTTGTTTGCAAGCAGCAGATTACGCGCAGAAAAAAAGGATCTCAAGAAGATCCTTTGATCTTTTCTAC
GGGGTCTGACGCTCAGTGGAACGAAAACTCACGTTAAGGGATTTTGGTCATGAGATTATCAAAAAGGATC
TTCACCTAGATCCTTTTAAATTAAAAATGAAGTTTTAAATCAATCTAAAGTATATATGAGTAAACTTGGT
CTGACAGTTACCAATGCTTAATCAGTGAGGCACCTATCTCAGCGATCTGTCTATTTCGTTCATCCATAGT
TGCCTGACTCCCCGTCGTGTAGATAACTACGATACGGGAGGGCTTACCATCTGGCCCCAGTGCTGCAATG
ATACCGCGAGACCCACGCTCACCGGCTCCAGATTTATCAGCAATAAACCAGCCAGCCGGAAGGGCCGAGC
GCAGAAGTGGTCCTGCAACTTTATCCGCCTCCATCCAGTCTATTAATTGTTGCCGGGAAGCTAGAGTAAG
TAGTTCGCCAGTTAATAGTTTGCGCAACGTTGTTGCCATTGCTACAGGCATCGTGGTGTCACGCTCGTCG
TTTGGTATGGCTTCATTCAGCTCCGGTTCCCAACGATCAAGGCGAGTTACATGATCCCCCATGTTGTGCA
AAAAAGCGGTTAGCTCCTTCGGTCCTCCGATCGTTGTCAGAAGTAAGTTGGCCGCAGTGTTATCACTCAT
GGTTATGGCAGCACTGCATAATTCTCTTACTGTCATGCCATCCGTAAGATGCTTTTCTGTGACTGGTGAG
TACTCAACCAAGTCATTCTGAGAATAGTGTATGCGGCGACCGAGTTGCTCTTGCCCGGCGTCAATACGGG
ATAATACCGCGCCACATAGCAGAACTTTAAAAGTGCTCATCATTGGAAAACGTTCTTCGGGGCGAAAACT
CTCAAGGATCTTACCGCTGTTGAGATCCAGTTCGATGTAACCCACTCGTGCACCCAACTGATCTTCAGCA
TCTTTTACTTTCACCAGCGTTTCTGGGTGAGCAAAAACAGGAAGGCAAAATGCCGCAAAAAAGGGAATAA
GGGCGACACGGAAATGTTGAATACTCATACTCTTCCTTTTTCAATATTATTGAAGCATTTATCAGGGTTA
TTGTCTCATGAGCGGATACATATTTGAATGTATTTAGAAAAATAAACAAATAGGGGTTCCGCGCACATTT
CCCCGAAAAGTGCCACCTGACGTC
